>Addgene plasmid #87774 | pLX302-PTP-SL-V5 puro | addgene full sequence | sequence record 174298 | Addgene NGS Result
CAAAGGATCTTCTTGAGATCCTTTTTTTCTGCGCGTAATCTGCTGCTTGCAAACAAAAAAACCACCGCTA
CCAGCGGTGGTTTGTTTGCCGGATCAAGAGCTACCAACTCTTTTTCCGAAGGTAACTGGCTTCAGCAGAG
CGCAGATACCAAATACTGTTCTTCTAGTGTAGCCGTAGTTAGGCCACCACTTCAAGAACTCTGTAGCACC
GCCTACATACCTCGCTCTGCTAATCCTGTTACCAGTGGCTGCTGCCAGTGGCGATAAGTCGTGTCTTACC
GGGTTGGACTCAAGACGATAGTTACCGGATAAGGCGCAGCGGTCGGGCTGAACGGGGGGTTCGTGCACAC
AGCCCAGCTTGGAGCGAACGACCTACACCGAACTGAGATACCTACAGCGTGAGCTATGAGAAAGCGCCAC
GCTTCCCGAAGGGAGAAAGGCGGACAGGTATCCGGTAAGCGGCAGGGTCGGAACAGGAGAGCGCACGAGG
GAGCTTCCAGGGGGAAACGCCTGGTATCTTTATAGTCCTGTCGGGTTTCGCCACCTCTGACTTGAGCGTC
GATTTTTGTGATGCTCGTCAGGGGGGCGGAGCCTATGGAAAAACGCCAGCAACGCGGCCTTTTTACGGTT
CCTGGCCTTTTGCTGGCCTTTTGCTCACATGTTCTTTCCTGCGTTATCCCCTGATTCTGTGGATAACCGT
ATTACCGCCTTTGAGTGAGCTGATACCGCTCGCCGCAGCCGAACGACCGAGCGCAGCGAGTCAGTGAGCG
AGGAAGCGGAAGAGCGCCCAATACGCAAACCGCCTCTCCCCGCGCGTTGGCCGATTCATTAATGCAGCTG
GCACGACAGGTTTCCCGACTGGAAAGCGGGCAGTGAGCGCAACGCAATTAATGTGAGTTAGCTCACTCAT
TAGGCACCCCAGGCTTTACACTTTATGCTTCCGGCTCGTATGTTGTGTGGAATTGTGAGCGGATAACAAT
TTCACACAGGAAACAGCTATGACCATGATTACGCCAAGCGCGCAATTAACCCTCACTAAAGGGAACAAAA
GCTGGAGCTGCAAGCTTAATGTAGTCTTATGCAATACTCTTGTAGTCTTGCAACATGGTAACGATGAGTT
AGCAACATGCCTTACAAGGAGAGAAAAAGCACCGTGCATGCCGATTGGTGGAAGTAAGGTGGTACGATCG
TGCCTTATTAGGAAGGCAACAGACGGGTCTGACATGGATTGGACGAACCACTGAATTGCCGCATTGCAGA
GATATTGTATTTAAGTGCCTAGCTCGATACATAAACGGGTCTCTCTGGTTAGACCAGATCTGAGCCTGGG
AGCTCTCTGGCTAACTAGGGAACCCACTGCTTAAGCCTCAATAAAGCTTGCCTTGAGTGCTTCAAGTAGT
GTGTGCCCGTCTGTTGTGTGACTCTGGTAACTAGAGATCCCTCAGACCCTTTTAGTCAGTGTGGAAAATC
TCTAGCAGTGGCGCCCGAACAGGGACTTGAAAGCGAAAGGGAAACCAGAGGAGCTCTCTCGACGCAGGAC
TCGGCTTGCTGAAGCGCGCACGGCAAGAGGCGAGGGGCGGCGACTGGTGAGTACGCCAAAAATTTTGACT
AGCGGAGGCTAGAAGGAGAGAGATGGGTGCGAGAGCGTCAGTATTAAGCGGGGGAGAATTAGATCGCGAT
GGGAAAAAATTCGGTTAAGGCCAGGGGGAAAGAAAAAATATAAATTAAAACATATAGTATGGGCAAGCAG
GGAGCTAGAACGATTCGCAGTTAATCCTGGCCTGTTAGAAACATCAGAAGGCTGTAGACAAATACTGGGA
CAGCTACAACCATCCCTTCAGACAGGATCAGAAGAACTTAGATCATTATATAATACAGTAGCAACCCTCT
ATTGTGTGCATCAAAGGATAGAGATAAAAGACACCAAGGAAGCTTTAGACAAGATAGAGGAAGAGCAAAA
CAAAAGTAAGACCACCGCACAGCAAGCGGCCGCTGATCTTCAGACCTGGAGGAGGAGATATGAGGGACAA
TTGGAGAAGTGAATTATATAAATATAAAGTAGTAAAAATTGAACCATTAGGAGTAGCACCCACCAAGGCA
AAGAGAAGAGTGGTGCAGAGAGAAAAAAGAGCAGTGGGAATAGGAGCTTTGTTCCTTGGGTTCTTGGGAG
CAGCAGGAAGCACTATGGGCGCAGCGTCAATGACGCTGACGGTACAGGCCAGACAATTATTGTCTGGTAT
AGTGCAGCAGCAGAACAATTTGCTGAGGGCTATTGAGGCGCAACAGCATCTGTTGCAACTCACAGTCTGG
GGCATCAAGCAGCTCCAGGCAAGAATCCTGGCTGTGGAAAGATACCTAAAGGATCAACAGCTCCTGGGGA
TTTGGGGTTGCTCTGGAAAACTCATTTGCACCACTGCTGTGCCTTGGAATGCTAGTTGGAGTAATAAATC
TCTGGAACAGATTTGGAATCACACGACCTGGATGGAGTGGGACAGAGAAATTAACAATTACACAAGCTTA
ATACACTCCTTAATTGAAGAATCGCAAAACCAGCAAGAAAAGAATGAACAAGAATTATTGGAATTAGATA
AATGGGCAAGTTTGTGGAATTGGTTTAACATAACAAATTGGCTGTGGTATATAAAATTATTCATAATGAT
AGTAGGAGGCTTGGTAGGTTTAAGAATAGTTTTTGCTGTACTTTCTATAGTGAATAGAGTTAGGCAGGGA
TATTCACCATTATCGTTTCAGACCCACCTCCCAACCCCGAGGGGACCCTTGCGCCTTTTCCAAGGCAGCC
CTGGGTTTGCGCAGGGACGCGGCTGCTCTGGGCGTGGTTCCGGGAAACGCAGCGGCGCCGACCCTGGGTC
TCGCACATTCTTCACGTCCGTTCGCAGCGTCACCCGGATCTTCGCCGCTACCCTTGTGGGCCCCCCGGCG
ACGCTTCCTGCTCCGCCCCTAAGTCGGGAAGGTTCCTTGCGGTTCGCGGCGTGCCGGACGTGACAAACGG
AAGCCGCACGTCTCACTAGTACCCTCGCAGACGGACAGCGCCAGGGAGCAATGGCAGCGCGCCGACCGCG
ATGGGCTGTGGCCAATAGCGGCTGCTCAGCAGGGCGCGCCGAGAGCAGCGGCCGGGAAGGGGCGGTGCGG
GAGGCGGGGTGTGGGGCGGTAGTGTGGGCCCTGTTCCTGCCCGCGCGGTGTTCCGCATTCTGCAAGCCTC
CGGAGCGCACGTCGGCAGTCGGCTCCCTCGTTGACCGAATCACCGACCTCTCTCCCCAGGGGGTACCACC
GGAGCTTACCATGACCGAGTACAAGCCCACGGTGCGCCTCGCCACCCGCGACGACGTCCCCAGGGCCGTA
CGCACCCTCGCCGCCGCGTTCGCCGACTACCCCGCCACGCGCCACACCGTCGATCCGGACCGCCACATCG
AGCGGGTCACCGAGCTGCAAGAACTCTTCCTCACGCGCGTCGGGCTCGACATCGGCAAGGTGTGGGTCGC
GGACGACGGCGCCGCCGTGGCGGTCTGGACCACGCCGGAGAGCGTCGAAGCGGGGGCGGTGTTCGCCGAG
ATCGGCCCGCGCATGGCCGAGTTGAGCGGTTCCCGGCTGGCCGCGCAGCAACAGATGGAAGGCCTCCTGG
CGCCGCACCGGCCCAAGGAGCCCGCGTGGTTCCTGGCCACCGTCGGCGTCTCGCCCGACCACCAGGGCAA
GGGTCTGGGCAGCGCCGTCGTGCTCCCCGGAGTGGAGGCGGCCGAGCGCGCCGGGGTGCCCGCCTTCCTG
GAGACCTCCGCGCCCCGCAACCTCCCCTTCTACGAGCGGCTCGGCTTCACCGTCACCGCCGACGTCGAGG
TGCCCGAAGGACCGCGCACCTGGTGCATGACCCGCAAGCCCGGTGCCTGAGAATTCTAGATCTTGAGACA
AATGGCAGTATTCATCCACAATTTTAAAAGAAAAGGGGGGATTGGGGGGTACAGTGCAGGGGAAAGAATA
GTAGACATAATAGCAACAGACATACAAACTAAAGAATTACAAAAACAAATTACAAAAATTCAAAATTTTC
GGGTTTATTACAGGGACAGCAGAGATCCACTTTGGCGCCGGCTCGAGGGGGCCCGGGGTTATTAATAGTA
ATCAATTACGGGGTCATTAGTTCATAGCCCATATATGGAGTTCCGCGTTACATAACTTACGGTAAATGGC
CCGCCTGGCTGACCGCCCAACGACCCCCGCCCATTGACGTCAATAATGACGTATGTTCCCATAGTAACGC
CAATAGGGACTTTCCATTGACGTCAATGGGTGGAGTATTTACGGTAAACTGCCCACTTGGCAGTACATCA
AGTGTATCATATGCCAAGTACGCCCCCTATTGACGTCAATGACGGTAAATGGCCCGCCTGGCATTATGCC
CAGTACATGACCTTATGGGACTTTCCTACTTGGCAGTACATCTACGTATTAGTCATCGCTATTACCATGG
TGATGCGGTTTTGGCAGTACATCAATGGGCGTGGATAGCGGTTTGACTCACGGGGATTTCCAAGTCTCCA
CCCCATTGACGTCAATGGGAGTTTGTTTTGGCACCAAAATCAACGGGACTTTCCAAAATGTCGTAACAAC
TCCGCCCCATTGACGCAAATGGGCGGTAGGCGTGTACGGTGGGAGGTCTATATAAGCAGAGCTCTCTGGC
TAACTGTCGGGATCAACAAGTTTGTACAAAAAAGTTGGCACCATGATTCTTCACAGATTAAAAGAAAGAT
TTCAGCTTTCCTTAAGACAAGACAAAGAGAAAAACCAGGAGATCCACCTATCGCCCATCACATTACAGCC
AGCACTGTCCGAGGCAAAGACAGTCCACAGCATGGTCCAACCTGAGCAGGCCCCAAAGGTACTGAATGTT
GTCGTGGACCCTCAAGGCCGAGGTGCTCCTGAGATCAAAGCTACCACCGCTACCTCTGTTTGCCCTTCTC
CTTTCAAAATGAAGCCCATAGGACTTCAAAAGAGAAGAGGGTCCAACGTATCTCTTACATTGGACATGAG
TAGCTTGGGGAACATTGAACCCTTTGTGTCTATACCAACACCACGGGAGAAGGTAGCAATGGAGTATCTG
CAGTCAGCCAGCCGAATTCTCACAAGGTCTCAGCTGAGGGACGTCGTGGCAAGTTCACATTTACTCCAAA
GTGAATTCATGGAAATACCAATGAACTTTGTGGATCCCAAAGAAATTGATATTCCGCGTCATGGAACTAA
AAATCGCTATAAGACCATTTTACCAAATCCCCTCAGCAGAGTGTGTTTAAGACCAAAAAATGTAACCGAT
TCATTGAGCACCTACATTAATGCTAATTATATTAGGGGCTACAGTGGCAAGGAGAAAGCCTTCATTGCCA
CGCAGGGCCCCATGATCAACACCGTGGATGATTTCTGGCAGATGGTTTGGCAGGAAGACAGCCCTGTGAT
TGTTATGATCACAAAACTCAAAGAAAAAAATGAGAAATGTGTGCTATACTGGCCGGAAAAGAGAGGGATA
TATGGAAAAGTTGAGGTTCTGGTTATCAGTGTAAATGAATGTGATAACTACACCATTCGAAACCTTGTCT
TAAAGCAAGGAAGCCACACCCAACATGTGAAGCATTACTGGTACACCTCATGGCCTGATCACAAGACTCC
AGACAGTGCCCAGCCCCTCCTACAGCTCATGCTGGATGTAGAAGAAGACAGACTTGCTTCCCAGGGCCGA
GGGCCTGTGGTTGTCCACTGCAGTGCAGGAATAGGTAGAACAGGGTGTTTTATTGCTACATCCATTGGCT
GTCAACAGCTGAAAGAAGAAGGAGTTGTGGATGCACTAAGCATTGTCTGCCAGCTTCGTATGGATAGAGG
TGGAATGGTGCAAACCAGTGAGCAGTATGAATTTGTGCACCATGCTCTGTGCCTGTATGAGAGCAGACTT
TCAGCAGAGACTGTCCAGTTGCCAACTTTCTTGTACAAAGTGGTTGGTAAGCCTATCCCTAACCCTCTCC
TCGGTCTCGATTCTACGTAGTAATGAGCTAGCGCTAACCGGTGGCGCGTTAAGTCGACAATCAACCTCTG
GATTACAAAATTTGTGAAAGATTGACTGGTATTCTTAACTATGTTGCTCCTTTTACGCTATGTGGATACG
CTGCTTTAATGCCTTTGTATCATGCTATTGCTTCCCGTATGGCTTTCATTTTCTCCTCCTTGTATAAATC
CTGGTTGCTGTCTCTTTATGAGGAGTTGTGGCCCGTTGTCAGGCAACGTGGCGTGGTGTGCACTGTGTTT
GCTGACGCAACCCCCACTGGTTGGGGCATTGCCACCACCTGTCAGCTCCTTTCCGGGACTTTCGCTTTCC
CCCTCCCTATTGCCACGGCGGAACTCATCGCCGCCTGCCTTGCCCGCTGCTGGACAGGGGCTCGGCTGTT
GGGCACTGACAATTCCGTGGTGTTGTCGGGGAAATCATCGTCCTTTCCTTGGCTGCTCGCCTGTGTTGCC
ACCTGGATTCTGCGCGGGACGTCCTTCTGCTACGTCCCTTCGGCCCTCAATCCAGCGGACCTTCCTTCCC
GCGGCCTGCTGCCGGCTCTGCGGCCTCTTCCGCGTCTTCGCCTTCGCCCTCAGACGAGTCGGATCTCCCT
TTGGGCCGCCTCCCCGCGTCGACTTTAAGACCAATGACTTACAAGGCAGCTGTAGATCTTAGCCACTTTT
TAAAAGAAAAGGGGGGACTGGAAGGGCTAATTCACTCCCAACGAAGACAAGATCTGCTTTTTGCTTGTAC
TGGGTCTCTCTGGTTAGACCAGATCTGAGCCTGGGAGCTCTCTGGCTAACTAGGGAACCCACTGCTTAAG
CCTCAATAAAGCTTGCCTTGAGTGCTTCAAGTAGTGTGTGCCCGTCTGTTGTGTGACTCTGGTAACTAGA
GATCCCTCAGACCCTTTTAGTCAGTGTGGAAAATCTCTAGCAGTACGTATAGTAGTTCATGTCATCTTAT
TATTCAGTATTTATAACTTGCAAAGAAATGAATATCAGAGAGTGAGAGGAACTTGTTTATTGCAGCTTAT
AATGGTTACAAATAAAGCAATAGCATCACAAATTTCACAAATAAAGCATTTTTTTCACTGCATTCTAGTT
GTGGTTTGTCCAAACTCATCAATGTATCTTATCATGTCTGGCTCTAGCTATCCCGCCCCTAACTCCGCCC
ATCCCGCCCCTAACTCCGCCCAGTTCCGCCCATTCTCCGCCCCATGGCTGACTAATTTTTTTTATTTATG
CAGAGGCCGAGGCCGCCTCGGCCTCTGAGCTATTCCAGAAGTAGTGAGGAGGCTTTTTTGGAGGCCTAGG
GACGTACCCAATTCGCCCTATAGTGAGTCGTATTACGCGCGCTCACTGGCCGTCGTTTTACAACGTCGTG
ACTGGGAAAACCCTGGCGTTACCCAACTTAATCGCCTTGCAGCACATCCCCCTTTCGCCAGCTGGCGTAA
TAGCGAAGAGGCCCGCACCGATCGCCCTTCCCAACAGTTGCGCAGCCTGAATGGCGAATGGG
[124 nt withheld, positions 7553-7676]
C
[91 nt withheld, positions 7678-7768]
A
[49 nt withheld, positions 7770-7818]
CCTTTGACGTTGGAGTCCACGTTCTTT
[37 nt withheld, positions 7846-7882]
ACCCTATCTCGGTCTATTCTTTTGATTTATAAGGGATTTTGCCGATTTCGGCCTATTGGTTAAAAAATGA
GCTGATTTAACAAAAATTTAACGCGAATTTTAACAAAATATTAACGCTTACAATTTAGGTGGCACTTTTC
GGGGAAATGTGCGCGGAACCCCTATTTGTTTATTTTTCTAAATACATTCAAATATGTATCCGCTCATGAG
ACAATAACCCTGATAAATGCTTCAATAATATTGAAAAAGGAAGAGTATGAGTATTCAACATTTCCGTGTC
GCCCTTATTCCCTTTTTTGCGGCATTTTGCCTTCCTGTTTTTGCTCACCCAGAAACGCTGGTGAAAGTAA
AAGATGCTGAAGATCAGTTGGGTGCACGAGTGGGTTACATCGAACTGGATCTCAACAGCGGTAAGATCCT
TGAGAGTTTTCGCCCCGAAGAACGTTTTCCAATGATGAGCACTTTTAAAGTTCTGCTATGTGGCGCGGTA
TTATCCCGTATTGACGCCGGGCAAGAGCAACTCGGTCGCCGCATACACTATTCTCAGAATGACTTGGTTG
AGTACTCACCAGTCACAGAAAAGCATCTTACGGATGGCATGACAGTAAGAGAATTATGCAGTGCTGCCAT
AACCATGAGTGATAACACTGCGGCCAACTTACTTCTGACAACGATCGGAGGACCGAAGGAGCTAACCGCT
TTTTTGCACAACATGGGGGATCATGTAACTCGCCTTGATCGTTGGGAACCGGAGCTGAATGAAGCCATAC
CAAACGACGAGCGTGACACCACGATGCCTGTAGCAATGGCAACAACGTTGCGCAAACTATTAACTGGCGA
ACTACTTACTCTAGCTTCCCGGCAACAATTAATAGACTGGATGGAGGCGGATAAAGTTGCAGGACCACTT
CTGCGCTCGGCCCTTCCGGCTGGCTGGTTTATTGCTGATAAATCTGGAGCCGGTGAGCGTGGGTCTCGCG
GTATCATTGCAGCACTGGGGCCAGATGGTAAGCCCTCCCGTATCGTAGTTATCTACACGACGGGGAGTCA
GGCAACTATGGATGAACGAAATAGACAGATCGCTGAGATAGGTGCCTCACTGATTAAGCATTGGTAACTG
TCAGACCAAGTTTACTCATATATACTTTAGATTGATTTAAAACTTCATTTTTAATTTAAAAGGATCTAGG
TGAAGATCCTTTTTGATAATCTCATGACCAAAATCCCTTAACGTGAGTTTTCGTTCCACTGAGCGTCAGA
CCCCGTAGAAAAGAT
Features (pLannotate 1.2.2; 31 found; start..end, strand, type, name):
     13..601     +  rep_origin     ori: high-copy-number ColE1/pMB1/pBR322/pUC origin of replication
    784..876     +  CDS            lacI (fragment): lac repressor; lacI; The lac repressor binds to the lac operator to inhibit transcription in E. coli. This inhibition can be relieved by adding lactose or isopropyl-β-D-thiogalactopyranoside (IPTG).
    889..910     +  protein_bind   CAP binding site: CAP binding activates transcription in the presence of cAMP. E. coli catabolite activator protein
    925..955     +  promoter       lac promoter: promoter for the E. coli lac operon
    963..979     +  protein_bind   lac operator: The lac repressor binds to the lac operator to inhibit transcription in E. coli. This inhibition can be relieved by adding lactose or isopropyl-β-D-thiogalactopyranoside (IPTG). lac repressor encoded by lacI
   1024..1042    +  promoter       T3 promoter: promoter for bacteriophage T3 RNA polymerase
   1070..1296    +  promoter       RSV promoter: Rous sarcoma virus enhancer/promoter
   1297..1477    +  LTR            5' LTR (truncated): truncated 5' long terminal repeat (LTR) from HIV-1
   1524..1649    +  misc_feature   HIV-1 Ψ: packaging signal of human immunodeficiency virus type 1
   1633..1996    +  CDS            HIV-1 gag (fragment): gag protein from human immunodeficiency virus 1; gag
   2142..2375    +  misc_feature   RRE: The Rev response element (RRE) of HIV-1 allows for Rev-dependent mRNA export from the nucleus to the cytoplasm.
   2752..2778    +  CDS            Rev (fragment): human immunodeficiency virus 1 (HIV-1) Rev protein; rev; enhances nuclear export of unspliced and incompletely spliced viral mRNAs
   2779..3279    +  promoter       hPGK promoter: human phosphoglycerate kinase 1 promoter
   3301..3900    +  CDS            PuroR (fragment): puromycin N-acetyltransferase; pac from Streptomyces; confers resistance to puromycin
   3942..4059    +  misc_feature   cPPT/CTS: central polypurine tract and central termination sequence of HIV-1
   4176..4479    +  enhancer       CMV enhancer: human cytomegalovirus immediate early enhancer
   4480..4683    +  promoter       CMV promoter: human cytomegalovirus (CMV) immediate early promoter
   4707..4724    +  protein_bind   attB1 (fragment): mutant version of attB; core recombination site for the Gateway® BP reaction BP Clonase™
   4733..5968    +  CDS            PTPRR (fragment): PTPRR_HUMAN - Also known as ECPTP, PTPRQ. Experimental evidence at protein level: Swiss-Prot protein existence level 1. Sequesters mitogen-activated protein kinases (MAPKs) such as MAPK1, MAPK3 and MAPK14 in the cytoplasm in an inactive form. The MAPKs bind to a dephosphorylated kinase interacting motif, phosphorylation of which by the protein kinase A complex releases the MAPKs for activation and translocation into the nucleus (By similarity). From Homo sapiens (Human).
   5976..5993    -  protein_bind   attB2 (fragment): mutant version of attB; core recombination site for the Gateway® BP reaction BP Clonase™
   5996..6037    +  CDS            V5 tag: epitope tag from simian virus 5
   6079..6667    +  misc_feature   WPRE: woodchuck hepatitis virus posttranscriptional regulatory element
   6718..6737    +  misc_feature   cPPT/CTS (fragment): central polypurine tract and central termination sequence of HIV-1
   6739..6972    +  LTR            3' LTR (ΔU3): self-inactivating 3' long terminal repeat (LTR) from HIV-1
   7050..7171    +  polyA_signal   SV40 poly(A) signal: SV40 polyadenylation signal
   7211..7346    +  rep_origin     SV40 ori: SV40 origin of replication
   7367..7385    -  promoter       T7 promoter: promoter for bacteriophage T7 RNA polymerase
   7393..7548    +  CDS            lacZα (fragment): LacZα fragment of β-galactosidase; lacZ fragment
   7553..7981    +  rep_origin     f1 ori (sequence partly withheld): f1 bacteriophage origin of replication; arrow indicates direction of (+) strand synthesis
   8034..8138    +  promoter       AmpR promoter: bla
   8139..8999    +  CDS            AmpR: β-lactamase; bla; confers resistance to ampicillin, carbenicillin, and related antibiotics
