[The description below was written by a language model from this plasmid's Addgene catalogue record and pLannotate feature annotations shown in this document.]
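Description:
pLX302-PTP-SL-V5 puro is a third-generation-style, self-inactivating HIV-1 lentiviral vector for expressing human PTP-SL (PTPRR), a protein tyrosine phosphatase annotated as sequestering MAP kinases in the cytoplasm, with a C-terminal V5 epitope tag in mammalian cells. It is built on the pLX302 Gateway destination backbone. It is maintained in E. coli through a high-copy ColE1/pUC-type origin and ampicillin resistance (β-lactamase), and an f1 origin and an SV40 origin are also present. The record lists a recombination-deficient host strain, which is common for plasmids carrying repeated LTR sequences.

The viral genome is transcribed from an RSV promoter fused to a truncated 5' LTR. This is followed by the Ψ packaging signal with a partial gag sequence, the Rev response element for nuclear export of full-length RNA, and a ΔU3 3' LTR that inactivates LTR promoter activity after integration. Between the LTRs lie two independent expression units. A human PGK promoter drives puromycin N-acetyltransferase for selecting transduced cells. Downstream of a cPPT/CTS element, the CMV enhancer/promoter drives the roughly 1.2 kb PTPRR open reading frame. The ORF was transferred by Gateway recombination from a human ORFeome clone, so it is flanked by attB1 and attB2 scars and reads through attB2 into the backbone-encoded V5 tag. A WPRE after the tag enhances transcript stability and expression, and an SV40 polyadenylation signal sits beyond the 3' LTR.

The plasmid can be used for transient transfection or packaged into lentivirus to generate stable, puromycin-selected lines expressing PTP-SL that can be detected with anti-V5 antibodies. The associated work concerns profiling of cellular protein phosphatase activities.
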