Addgene plasmid #87774: pLX302-PTP-SL-V5 puro
Purpose: Expresses V5 tagged human PTP-SL
Depositing lab: Kevin Janes. Depositing organization: University of Virginia. Publication: Profiling Subcellular Protein Phosphatase Responses to Coxsackievirus B3 Infection of Cardiomyocytes. Shah M, Smolko CM, Kinicki S, Chapman ZD, Brautigan DL, Janes KA. Mol Cell Proteomics. 2017 Apr;16(4 suppl 1):S244-S262. doi: 10.1074/mcp.O116.063487. Epub 2017 Feb 7. PubMed 28174228.
Backbone
  Vector backbone: pLX302
  Backbone size w/o insert (bp): 9573
  Total vector size (bp): 9157
  Vector type: Mammalian Expression, Lentiviral
  Selectable markers: Puromycin
Growth in bacteria
  Bacterial resistance: Ampicillin, 100 μg/mL
  Growth temperature: 30°C
  Growth strain: NEB Stable
  Copy number: Unknown
Gene/Insert
  Gene/Insert name: PTP-SL (alt name: PTPRR)
  Species: H. sapiens (human)
  Insert size (bp): 1239
  GenBank ID: NM_130846.2
  Entrez Gene: PTPRR (a.k.a. EC-PTP, PCPTP1, PTP-SL, PTPBR7, PTPRQ)
  Tag / fusion protein: V5 (C terminal on backbone)
  Cloning method: Gateway Cloning
  Sequencing primers: 5′ CMV-F; 3′ WPRE-R
Resource information
  A portion of this plasmid was derived from a plasmid made by: Human ORFeome #56450
Terms and licenses: Academic/Nonprofit Terms; Industry Terms: Not Available to Industry
How to cite: pLX302-PTP-SL-V5 puro was a gift from Kevin Janes (Addgene plasmid # 87774 ; http://n2t.net/addgene:87774 ; RRID:Addgene_87774)
