>Addgene plasmid #87774 | pLX302-PTP-SL-V5 puro | depositor partial sequence | sequence record 171303 | ORF
ATGATTCTTCACAGATTAAAAGAAAGATTTCAGCTTTCCTTAAGACAAGACAAAGAGAAAAACCAGGAGA
TCCACCTATCGCCCATCACATTACAGCCAGCACTGTCCGAGGCAAAGACAGTCCACAGCATGGTCCAACC
TGAGCAGGCCCCAAAGGTACTGAATGTTGTCGTGGACCCTCAAGGCCGAGGTGCTCCTGAGATCAAAGCT
ACCACCGCTACCTCTGTTTGCCCTTCTCCTTTCAAAATGAAGCCCATAGGACTTCAAAAGAGAAGAGGGT
CCAACGTATCTCTTACATTGGACATGAGTAGCTTGGGGAACATTGAACCCTTTGTGTCTATACCAACACC
ACGGGAGAAGGTAGCAATGGAGTATCTGCAGTCAGCCAGCCGAATTCTCACAAGGTCTCAGCTGAGGGAC
GTCGTGGCAAGTTCACATTTACTCCAAAGTGAATTCATGGAAATACCAATGAACTTTGTGGATCCCAAAG
AAATTGATATTCCGCGTCATGGAACTAAAAATCGCTATAAGACCATTTTACCAAATCCCCTCAGCAGAGT
GTGTTTAAGACCAAAAAATGTAACCGATTCATTGAGCACCTACATTAATGCTAATTATATTAGGGGCTAC
AGTGGCAAGGAGAAAGCCTTCATTGCCACGCAGGGCCCCATGATCAACACCGTGGATGATTTCTGGCAGA
TGGTTTGGCAGGAAGACAGCCCTGTGATTGTTATGATCACAAAACTCAAAGAAAAAAATGAGAAATGTGT
GCTATACTGGCCGGAAAAGAGAGGGATATATGGAAAAGTTGAGGTTCTGGTTATCAGTGTAAATGAATGT
GATAACTACACCATTCGAAACCTTGTCTTAAAGCAAGGAAGCCACACCCAACATGTGAAGCATTACTGGT
ACACCTCATGGCCTGATCACAAGACTCCAGACAGTGCCCAGCCCCTCCTACAGCTCATGCTGGATGTAGA
AGAAGACAGACTTGCTTCCCAGGGCCGAGGGCCTGTGGTTGTCCACTGCAGTGCAGGAATAGGTAGAACA
GGGTGTTTTATTGCTACATCCATTGGCTGTCAACAGCTGAAAGAAGAAGGAGTTGTGGATGCACTAAGCA
TTGTCTGCCAGCTTCGTATGGATAGAGGTGGAATGGTGCAAACCAGTGAGCAGTATGAATTTGTGCACCA
TGCTCTGTGCCTGTATGAGAGCAGACTTTCAGCAGAGACTGTCCAGTTGCCAACTTTCTTGTACAAAGTG
GTTGGTAAGCCTATCCCTAACCCTCTCCTCGGTCTCGATTCTACGTAG
